>Addgene plasmid #230723 | AiP1866 - pAAV-AiE2559m-minBG-SYFP2-WPRE3-BGHpA | addgene full sequence | sequence record 466314 | Addgene NGS Result
GAAGGGAAGAAAGCGAAAGGAGCGGGCGCTAA
[95 nt withheld, positions 33-127]
TATGCGGTGTGAAATACCGCACAGATGCGTAAGGAGAAAATACCGCATCAGGCGCCCCTGCAGGCAGCTG
CGCGCTCGCTCGCTCACTGAGGCCGCCCGGGCAAAGCCCGGGCGTCGGGCGACCTTTGGTCGCCCGGCCT
CAGTGAGCGAGCGAGCGCGCAGAGAGGGAGTGGCCAACTCCATCACTAGGGGTTCCTGCGGCCGCTCGGT
CCGCACGTGAGATCTCATGCCTGCTATTGTCTTCCCAATCCTCCCCCTTGCTGTCCTGCCCCACCCCACC
CCCCAGAATAGAATGACACCTACTCAGACAATGCGATGCAATTTCCTCATTTTATTAGGAAAGGACAGTG
GGAGTGGCACCTTCCAGGGTCAAGGAAGGCACGGGGGAGGGGCAAACAACAGATGGCTGGCAACTAGAAG
GCACAGTCGAAGATCTCTCGAGCCACGGAATTGTCAGTGCCCAACAGCCGAGCCCCTGTCCAGCAGCGGG
CAAGGCAGGCGGCGATGAGTTCCGCCGTGGCAAGAACTAACCAGGATTTATACAAGGAGGAGAAAATGAA
AGCCATACGGGAAGCAATAGCATGATACAAAGGCATTAAAGCAGCGTATCCACATAGCGTAAAAGGAGCA
ACATAGTTAAGAATACCAGTCAATCTTTCACAAATTTTGTAATCCAGAGGTTGATTATGATATCGAATTC
GCGGCCGCGGCGCGCCGTCGACTTACTTGTACAGCTCGTCCATGCCGAGAGTGATCCCGGCGGCGGTCAC
GAACTCCAGCAGGACCATGTGATCGCGCTTCTCGTTGGGGTCTTTGCTCAGCTTGGACTGGTAGCTCAGG
TAGTGGTTGTCGGGCAGCAGCACGGGGCCGTCGCCGATGGGGGTGTTCTGCTGGTAGTGGTCGGCGAGCT
GCACGCCGCCGTCCTCGATGTTGTGGCGGATCTTGAAGTTGGCCTTGATGCCGTTCTTCTGCTTGTCGGC
GGTGATATAGACGTTGTGGCTGTTGTAGTTGTACTCCAGCTTGTGCCCCAGGATGTTGCCGTCCTCCTTG
AAGTCGATGCCCTTCAGCTCGATGCGGTTCACCAGGGTGTCGCCCTCGAACTTCACCTCGGCGCGGGTCT
TGTAGTTGCCGTCGTCCTTGAAGAAGATGGTGCGCTCCTGGACGTAGCCTTCGGGCATGGCGGACTTGAA
GAAGTCGTGCTGCTTCATGTGGTCGGGGTAGCGGGCGAAGCACTGCACGCCGTAGCCCAGGGTGGTCACG
AGGGTGGGCCAGGGCACGGGCAGCTTGCCGGTGGTGCAGATCAGCTTCAGGGTCAGCTTGCCGTAGGTGG
CATCGCCCTCGCCCTCGCCGGACACGCTGAACTTGTGGCCGTTTACGTCGCCGTCCAGCTCGACCAGGAT
GGGCACCACCCCGGTGAACAGCTCCTCGCCCTTGCTCACCATGGTGGCGACCGGTAGCGCTAGCTTCGAA
AGATCTGGATCCCAGAAGCAAATGTAAGCAATAGATGGCTCTGCCCTGACTTTTATGCCCAGCCCGAGCT
CCGAGTTGGCTGGTTTGGGGTAAATGATGCTGAACTATTTGCAAAAGGCAAACAATGGTTCAGGCTGCTT
TCTACTGTATCTTCCCATAGCTTGCCAGGATCTGAGGTTCCATTGCCTAGCCTCTCCAGGTCGGCAGTGC
ACAGATAACTGTTGTAAAATTGGCATACTCCACCACACTCAGTAGCAGCAAGATGTGAGACTAGATACAG
AGCCTTTCCTTACCACACGGTGGCACAACACCAAGCCCATGGTGTCCTGTGGCAGCCACAGGGCGGTATT
GTGAGGTCTGGGACCTTTGAGGACGGGCTGCAGCCCCAGGAGGCGATACATGATCTCTGCTGGGCAGGGC
CCAGGCAAAGCCAGCCCACTGTGGGGACCGTGTCCTCCTGGGATCCCCCAGTAGAAGCCTAGGGAAGACA
CACCCTAGCAGGCTATCTTTAAGTAATGCGGCCGCAGGAACCCCTAGTGATGGAGTTGGCCACTCCCTCT
CTGCGCGCTCGCTCGCTCACTGAGGCCGGGCGACCAAAGGTCGCCCGACGCCCGGGCGGCCTCAGTGAGC
GAGCGAGCGCGCAGCTGCCTGCAGGACATGTGAGCAAAAGGCCAGCAAAAGGCCAGGAACCGTAAAAAGG
CCGCGTTGCTGGCGTTTTTCCATAGGCTCCGCCCCCCTGACGAGCATCACAAAAATCGACGCTCAAGTCA
GAGGTGGCGAAACCCGACAGGACTATAAAGATACCAGGCGTTTCCCCCTGGAAGCTCCCTCGTGCGCTCT
CCTGTTCCGACCCTGCCGCTTACCGGATACCTGTCCGCCTTTCTCCCTTCGGGAAGCGTGGCGCTTTCTC
ATAGCTCACGCTGTAGGTATCTCAGTTCGGTGTAGGTCGTTCGCTCCAAGCTGGGCTGTGTGCACGAACC
CCCCGTTCAGCCCGACCGCTGCGCCTTATCCGGTAACTATCGTCTTGAGTCCAACCCGGTAAGACACGAC
TTATCGCCACTGGCAGCAGCCACTGGTAACAGGATTAGCAGAGCGAGGTATGTAGGCGGTGCTACAGAGT
TCTTGAAGTGGTGGCCTAACTACGGCTACACTAGAAGAACAGTATTTGGTATCTGCGCTCTGCTGAAGCC
AGTTACCTTCGGAAAAAGAGTTGGTAGCTCTTGATCCGGCAAACAAACCACCGCTGGTAGCGGTGGTTTT
TTTGTTTGCAAGCAGCAGATTACGCGCAGAAAAAAAGGATCTCAAGAAGATCCTTTGATCTTTTCTACGG
GGTCTGACGCTCAGTGGAACGAAAACTCACGTTAAGGGATTTTGGTCATGAGATTATCAAAAAGGATCTT
CACCTAGATCCTTTTAAATTAAAAATGAAGTTTTAAATCAATCTAAAGTATATATGAGTAAACTTGGTCT
GACAGTTACCAATGCTTAATCAGTGAGGCACCTATCTCAGCGATCTGTCTATTTCGTTCATCCATAGTTG
CCTGACTCCCCGTCGTGTAGATAACTACGATACGGGAGGGCTTACCATCTGGCCCCAGTGCTGCAATGAT
ACCGCGAGACCCACGCTCACCGGCTCCAGATTTATCAGCAATAAACCAGCCAGCCGGAAGGGCCGAGCGC
AGAAGTGGTCCTGCAACTTTATCCGCCTCCATCCAGTCTATTAATTGTTGCCGGGAAGCTAGAGTAAGTA
GTTCGCCAGTTAATAGTTTGCGCAACGTTGTTGCCATTGCTACAGGCATCGTGGTGTCACGCTCGTCGTT
TGGTATGGCTTCATTCAGCTCCGGTTCCCAACGATCAAGGCGAGTTACATGATCCCCCATGTTGTGCAAA
AAAGCGGTTAGCTCCTTCGGTCCTCCGATCGTTGTCAGAAGTAAGTTGGCCGCAGTGTTATCACTCATGG
TTATGGCAGCACTGCATAATTCTCTTACTGTCATGCCATCCGTAAGATGCTTTTCTGTGACTGGTGAGTA
CTCAACCAAGTCATTCTGAGAATAGTGTATGCGGCGACCGAGTTGCTCTTGCCCGGCGTCAATACGGGAT
AATACCGCGCCACATAGCAGAACTTTAAAAGTGCTCATCATTGGAAAACGTTCTTCGGGGCGAAAACTCT
CAAGGATCTTACCGCTGTTGAGATCCAGTTCGATGTAACCCACTCGTGCACCCAACTGATCTTCAGCATC
TTTTACTTTCACCAGCGTTTCTGGGTGAGCAAAAACAGGAAGGCAAAATGCCGCAAAAAAGGGAATAAGG
GCGACACGGAAATGTTGAATACTCATACTCTTCCTTTTTCAATATTATTGAAGCATTTATCAGGGTTATT
GTCTCATGAGCGGATACATATTTGAATGTATTTAGAAAAATAAACAAATAGGGGTTCCGCGCACATTTCC
CCGAAAAGTGCCACCTGACGTCTAAGAAACCATTATTATCATGACATTAACCTATAAAAATAGGCGTATC
ACGAGGCCCTTTCGTCTCGCGCGTTTCGGTGATGACGGTGAAAACCTCTGACACATGCAGCTCCCGGAGA
CGGTCACAGCTTGTCTGTAAGCGGATGCCGGGAGCAGACAAGCCCGTCAGGGCGCGTCAGCGGGTGTTGG
CGGGTGTCGGGGCTGGCTTAACTATGCGGCATCAGAGCAGATTGTACTGAGAGTGCACCATAAAATTGTA
AACGTTAATATTTTGTTAAAATTCGCGTTAAATTTTTGTTAAATCAGCTCATTTTTTAACCAATAGACCG
AAATCGGCAAAATCCCTTATAAATCAAAAGAATAGCCCGAGATAGAGT
[37 nt withheld, positions 4446-4482]
AAAGAACGTGGACTCCAACGTCAAAGG
[141 nt withheld, positions 4510-4650]
GAACGTGGCGAGAAAG
Features (pLannotate 1.2.2; 14 found; start..end, strand, type, name):
    128..179     +  misc_feature   bom (fragment): basis of mobility region from pBR322
    184..324     -  repeat_region  AAV2 ITR: inverted terminal repeat of adeno-associated virus serotype 2 inverted
    442..553     -  polyA_signal   bGH poly(A) signal: bovine growth hormone polyadenylation signal
    570..650     -  misc_feature   WPRE (fragment): woodchuck hepatitis virus posttranscriptional regulatory element
    656..813     -  misc_feature   WPRE (fragment): woodchuck hepatitis virus posttranscriptional regulatory element
    853..1569    -  CDS            SYFP2: SYFP2 is a basic (constitutively fluorescent) yellow fluorescent protein published in 2006, derived from Aequorea victoria. It is reported to be a very rapidly-maturing monomer with moderate acid sensitivity.
   2158..2185    -  repeat_region  AAV2 ITR (fragment): inverted terminal repeat of adeno-associated virus serotype 2 inverted
   2214..2241    -  repeat_region  AAV2 ITR (fragment): inverted terminal repeat of adeno-associated virus serotype 2 inverted
   2314..2902    -  rep_origin     ori: high-copy-number ColE1/pMB1/pBR322/pUC origin of replication
   3073..3933    -  CDS            AmpR: β-lactamase; bla; confers resistance to ampicillin, carbenicillin, and related antibiotics
   3934..4038    -  promoter       AmpR promoter: bla
   4133..4168    +  CDS            rop (fragment): Rop protein, which maintains plasmids at low copy number; rop
   4270..4319    +  misc_feature   bom (fragment): basis of mobility region from pBR322
   4320..109     -  rep_origin     f1 ori (across the origin) (sequence partly withheld): f1 bacteriophage origin of replication; arrow indicates direction of (+) strand synthesis
