[The description below was written by a language model from this plasmid's Addgene catalogue record and pLannotate feature annotations shown in this document.]
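Description:
AiP1866 - pAAV-AiE2559m-minBG-SYFP2-WPRE3-BGHpA is an AAV transfer (genome) plasmid built on a pAAV2 backbone, about 4.7 kb in total, intended for packaging a recombinant AAV that reports the activity of a candidate brain cell-type enhancer. In bacteria it is maintained through a high-copy ColE1/pUC-type origin and selected with ampicillin via the β-lactamase gene and its native promoter. An f1 phage origin and small remnants of pBR322 bom and rop sequences are also present in the backbone. The recorded propagation strain is a recombination-deficient type, which is commonly chosen to keep the repeat-rich ITRs intact.

The payload lies between AAV2 inverted terminal repeats, which provide the cis signals for genome replication and encapsidation. One ITR is annotated in full and the other only as two short fragments, which may reflect annotation or sequencing limits in this structured region. Within the cassette, the enhancer AiE2559m sits upstream of the minimal beta-globin promoter (minBG), which has little activity on its own, so transcription depends on the enhancer. Neither element is annotated in the feature table, though an unannotated stretch between the SYFP2 coding sequence and the fragmentary ITR corresponds to where they would lie. The promoter drives SYFP2, a fast-maturing monomeric yellow fluorescent protein derived from Aequorea victoria. SYFP2 is followed by WPRE3, a shortened woodchuck hepatitis post-transcriptional element (detected as two WPRE fragments) that boosts expression, and by the bovine growth hormone polyadenylation signal.

According to the record, the enhancer is designed to drive AAV-mediated transgene expression in specific brain cell populations, but the targeted population is not stated. The fluorescent readout lets the labelled cells be visualised and the enhancer's specificity assessed.
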