Addgene plasmid #230723: AiP1866 - pAAV-AiE2559m-minBG-SYFP2-WPRE3-BGHpA
Purpose: AiE2559m is an enhancer sequence, designed to drive AAV-mediated transgene expression in specific populations of brain cells
Depositing lab: Allen Institute for Brain Science & Bosiljka Tasic. Depositing organization: Allen Institute. Publication: A suite of enhancer AAVs and transgenic mouse lines for genetic access to cortical cell types. Ben-Simon Y, Hooper M, Narayan S, Daigle TL, Dwivedi D, Way SW, Oster A, Stafford DA, Mich JK, Taormina MJ, Martinez RA, Opitz-Araya X, Roth JR, Alexander JR, Allen S, Amster A, Arbuckle J, Ayala A, Baker PM, Bakken TE, Barcelli T, Barta S, Bendrick J, Bertagnolli D, Bielstein C, Bishwakarma P, Bowlus J, Boyer G, Brouner K, Casian B, Casper T, Chakka AB, Chakrabarty R, Chance RK, Chavan S, Clark M, Colbert K, Collman F, Daniel S, Departee M, DiValentin P, Donadio N, Dotson N, Egdorf T, Fliss T, Gabitto M, Garcia J, Gary A, Gasperini M, Gloe J, Goldy J, Gore BB, Graybuck L, Greisman N, Haeseleer F, Halterman C, Haradon Z, Hastings SD, Helback O, Ho W, Hockemeyer D, Huang C, Huff S, Hunker A, Johansen N, Jones D, Juneau Z, Kalmbach B, Kannan M, Khem S, Kussick E, Kutsal R, Larsen R, Lee C, Lee AY, Leibly M, Lenz GH, Li S, Liang E, Lusk N, Madigan Z, Malloy J, Malone J, McCue R, Melchor J, Mollenkopf T, Moosman S, Morin E, Newman D, Ng L, Ngo K, Omstead V, Otto S, Oyama A, Pena N, Pham T, Phillips E, Pom CA, Potekhina L, Ransford S, Ray PL, Rette D, Reynoldson C, Rimorin C, Rocha D, Ruiz A, Sanchez REA, Sawyer L, Sedeno-Cortes A, Sevigny JP, Shapovalova N, Shepard N, Shulga L, Sigler AR, Siverts L, Soliman S, Somasundaram S, Staats B, Stewart K, Szelenyi E, Tieu M, Trader C, Tran A, van Velthoven CTJ, Walker M, Wang Y, Weed N, Wirthlin M, Wood T, Wynalda B, Yao Z, Zhou T, Ariza J, Dee N, Reding M, Ronellenfitch K, Mufti S, Sunkin SM, Smith KA, Esposito L, Waters J, Thyagarajan B, Yao S, Lein ES, Zeng H, Levi BP, Ngai J, Ting JT, Tasic B. Cell. 2025 May 16:S0092-8674(25)00513-6. doi: 10.1016/j.cell.2025.05.002. PubMed 40403729.
Backbone
  Vector backbone: pAAV2
  Vector type: AAV
Growth in bacteria
  Bacterial resistance: Ampicillin, 100 μg/mL
  Growth temperature: 37°C
  Growth strain: NEB Stable
  Copy number: High Copy
Gene/Insert
  Gene/Insert name: SYFP2
  Species: Synthetic
  Promoter: minBG
  Cloning method: Gibson Cloning
Terms and licenses: Academic/Nonprofit Terms; Industry Terms: Not Available to Industry
How to cite: AiP1866 - pAAV-AiE2559m-minBG-SYFP2-WPRE3-BGHpA was a gift from Allen Institute for Brain Science & Bosiljka Tasic (Addgene plasmid # 230723 ; http://n2t.net/addgene:230723 ; RRID:Addgene_230723)
